Addgene plasmid #157318: pD649-HAsp-ZPBP2-COMP5AP-AviTag-9xHis
Purpose: Mammalian expression of secreted protein fused to COMP5AP-AviTag-9xHis.
Depositing lab: Chris Garcia. Depositing organization: Stanford University. Publication: A Human IgSF Cell-Surface Interactome Reveals a Complex Network of Protein-Protein Interactions. Wojtowicz WM, Vielmetter J, Fernandes RA, Siepe DH, Eastman CL, Chisholm GB, Cox S, Klock H, Anderson PW, Rue SM, Miller JJ, Glaser SM, Bragstad ML, Vance J, Lam AW, Lesley SA, Zinn K, Garcia KC. Cell. 2020 Aug 20;182(4):1027-1043.e17. doi: 10.1016/j.cell.2020.07.025. PubMed 32822567.
Backbone
  Vector backbone: pD649
  Backbone size w/o insert (bp): 7153
  Vector type: Mammalian Expression
Growth in bacteria
  Bacterial resistance: Ampicillin, 100 μg/mL
  Growth temperature: 37°C
  Growth strain: DH5alpha
  Copy number: High Copy
Gene/Insert
  Gene/Insert name: ZPBP2
  Species: H. sapiens (human)
  Insert size (bp): 951
  Entrez Gene: ZPBP2 (a.k.a. ZPBPL)
  Promoter: CMV/SP6
  Tag / fusion protein: COMP5AP-AviTag-9xHis (C terminal on backbone)
  Cloning method: Restriction Enzyme; 5′ cloning site GCGGCCGC (not destroyed); 3′ cloning site GGCGCGCC (not destroyed)
  Sequencing primers: 5′ ATTTAGGTGACACTATAG; 3′ CGTCGCACTCCATCACGGTG
Resource information
  A portion of this plasmid was derived from a plasmid made by: synthesis by ThermoFisher
Terms and licenses: Academic/Nonprofit Terms; Industry Terms: Not Available to Industry
Depositor comments: Some plasmids in this collection may have an IS4-like element ISVsa5 family transposase upstream of the CMV promoter.
How to cite: pD649-HAsp-ZPBP2-COMP5AP-AviTag-9xHis was a gift from Chris Garcia (Addgene plasmid # 157318 ; http://n2t.net/addgene:157318 ; RRID:Addgene_157318)
