[The description below was written by a language model from this plasmid's Addgene catalogue record and pLannotate feature annotations shown in this document.]
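Description:
pD649-HAsp-ZPBP2-COMP5AP-AviTag-9xHis is a mammalian expression plasmid built on the pD649 backbone for producing human ZPBP2 (zona pellucida binding protein 2, also known as ZPBPL) as a secreted, multimerised fusion protein. It is maintained in E. coli as a high-copy plasmid through a ColE1/pUC-type origin and selected with ampicillin via the β-lactamase gene. The feature table also shows an SV40 early/EM7 promoter cassette driving a puromycin N-acetyltransferase coding sequence with an SV40 poly(A) signal, which could allow puromycin selection in mammalian cells, although the record does not describe that use. Short fragments annotated as KanR, lacZα, ble and f1 ori appear to be backbone remnants rather than functional elements.

Expression is driven by the CMV enhancer and promoter, followed by an intron A fragment and an SP6 promoter, and terminated by the bGH polyadenylation signal. The open reading frame begins with a signal peptide ("HAsp" in the name; the annotation software matched this region to an immunoglobulin heavy chain signal sequence). Next comes the 951 bp ZPBP2 insert, cloned between preserved NotI and AscI sites. The software labelled the insert by homology to mouse Zpbp2, but the catalogue lists it as human. Downstream, the backbone supplies the COMP coiled-coil domain, which is known to assemble into pentamers, fused to human placental alkaline phosphatase. An AviTag for enzymatic biotinylation and a polyhistidine tag follow (9xHis by name, with an 8xHis match annotated).

This arrangement yields a pentameric, enzymatically detectable protein suited to high-avidity binding assays, consistent with its origin in a cell-surface protein interaction screen. The depositor notes that some plasmids in this collection may carry an IS4-like transposase upstream of the CMV promoter; none is annotated here.
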