Features (pLannotate 1.2.2; 24 found; start..end, strand, type, name):
    119..143     -  CDS            KanR (fragment): aminoglycoside phosphotransferase; aph(3')-Ia; confers resistance to kanamycin
    254..842     +  rep_origin     ori: high-copy-number ColE1/pMB1/pBR322/pUC origin of replication
   1067..1084    +  terminator     rrnB T2 terminator (fragment): transcription terminator T2 from the E. coli rrnB gene
   1109..1128    -  CDS            lacZα (fragment): LacZα fragment of β-galactosidase; lacZ fragment
   1584..1600    +  protein_bind   lac operator: The lac repressor binds to the lac operator to inhibit transcription in E. coli. This inhibition can be relieved by adding lactose or isopropyl-β-D-thiogalactopyranoside (IPTG). lac repressor encoded by lacI
   1843..2146    +  enhancer       CMV enhancer: human cytomegalovirus immediate early enhancer
   2147..2350    +  promoter       CMV promoter: human cytomegalovirus (CMV) immediate early promoter
   2486..2529    +  intron         CMV intron (fragment): modified intron A from human cytomegalovirus
   2581..2599    +  promoter       SP6 promoter: promoter for bacteriophage SP6 RNA polymerase
   2603..2640    +  CDS            IgH signal sequence (fragment): signal sequence from the mouse immunoglobulin heavy chain variable region
   2749..3666    +  CDS            Zpbp2 (fragment): ZPBP2_MOUSE - Experimental evidence at protein level: Swiss-Prot protein existence level 1. Is implicated in sperm-oocyte interaction during fertilization. From Mus musculus (Mouse).
   3796..3975    +  CDS            Comp (fragment): COMP_RAT - Experimental evidence at protein level: Swiss-Prot protein existence level 1. May play a role in the structural integrity of cartilage via its interaction with other extracellular matrix proteins such as the collagens and fibronectin. Can mediate the interaction of chondrocytes with the cartilage extracellular matrix through interaction with cell surface integrin receptors. Could play a role in the pathogenesis of osteoarthritis. Potent suppressor of apoptosis in both primary chondrocytes and transformed cells. Suppresses apoptosis by blocking the activation of caspase-3 and by indu
   3963..5415    +  CDS            SEAP (fragment): secreted alkaline phosphatase from human placenta The natural enzyme has a C-terminal transmembrane sequence that is replaced by a GPI anchor.
   5440..5481    +  CDS            AviTag™ (fragment): peptide tag that allows for enzymatic biotinylation
   5485..5508    +  CDS            8xHis: 8xHis affinity tag
   5654..5765    +  polyA_signal   bGH poly(A) signal: bovine growth hormone polyadenylation signal
   5766..5874    +  rep_origin     f1 ori (fragment): f1 bacteriophage origin of replication; arrow indicates direction of (+) strand synthesis
   5888..6217    +  promoter       SV40 promoter: SV40 enhancer and early promoter
   6265..6312    +  promoter       EM7 promoter: synthetic bacterial promoter&nbsp
   6331..6930    +  CDS            PuroR (fragment): puromycin N-acetyltransferase; pac from Streptomyces; confers resistance to puromycin
   6940..7065    +  CDS            ble (fragment): BLE_KLEPN - Experimental evidence at protein level: Swiss-Prot protein existence level 1. Binding protein with a strong affinity to the bleomycin family of antibiotics. Binds to CL990; an antimitotic-antibiotic compound. From Klebsiella pneumoniae.
   7060..7181    +  polyA_signal   SV40 poly(A) signal: SV40 polyadenylation signal
   7234..8094    -  CDS            AmpR: β-lactamase; bla; confers resistance to ampicillin, carbenicillin, and related antibiotics
   8097..89      -  promoter       AmpR promoter (fragment) (across the origin): bla
>Addgene plasmid #157318 | pD649-HAsp-ZPBP2-COMP5AP-AviTag-9xHis | depositor full sequence | sequence record 303745 | Full Sequence
TTTCAATATTATTGAAGCATTTATCAGGGTTATTGTCTCATGAGCGGATACATATTTGAATGTATTTAGA
AAAATAAACAAATAGGGGTCAGTGTTACAACCAATTAACCAATTCTGAACATTATCGCGAGCCCATTTAT
ACCTGAATATGGCTCATAACACCCCTTGCTCATGACCAAAATCCCTTAACGTGAGTTACGCGCGCGTCGT
TCCACTGAGCGTCAGACCCCGTAGAAAAGATCAAAGGATCTTCTTGAGATCCTTTTTTTCTGCGCGTAAT
CTGCTGCTTGCAAACAAAAAAACCACCGCTACCAGCGGTGGTTTGTTTGCCGGATCAAGAGCTACCAACT
CTTTTTCCGAAGGTAACTGGCTTCAGCAGAGCGCAGATACCAAATACTGTTCTTCTAGTGTAGCCGTAGT
TAGCCCACCACTTCAAGAACTCTGTAGCACCGCCTACATACCTCGCTCTGCTAATCCTGTTACCAGTGGC
TGCTGCCAGTGGCGATAAGTCGTGTCTTACCGGGTTGGACTCAAGACGATAGTTACCGGATAAGGCGCAG
CGGTCGGGCTGAACGGGGGGTTCGTGCACACAGCCCAGCTTGGAGCGAACGACCTACACCGAACTGAGAT
ACCTACAGCGTGAGCTATGAGAAAGCGCCACGCTTCCCGAAGGGAGAAAGGCGGACAGGTATCCGGTAAG
CGGCAGGGTCGGAACAGGAGAGCGCACGAGGGAGCTTCCAGGGGGAAACGCCTGGTATCTTTATAGTCCT
GTCGGGTTTCGCCACCTCTGACTTGAGCGTCGATTTTTGTGATGCTCGTCAGGGGGGCGGAGCCTATGGA
AAAACGCCAGCAACGCGGCCTTTTTACGGTTCCTGGCCTTTTGCTGGCCTTTTGCTCACATGTTCTTTCC
TGCGTTATCCCCTGATTCTGTGGATAACCGTATTACCGCCTTTGAGTGAGCTGATACCGCTCGCCGCAGC
CGAACGACCGAGCGCAGCGAGTCAGTGAGCGAGGAAGCGGAAGGCGAGAGTAGGGAACTGCCAGGCATCA
AACTAAGCAGAAGGCCCCTGACGGATGGCCTTTTTGCGTTTCTACAAACTCTTTCTGTGTTGTAAAACGA
CGGCCAGTCTTAAGCTCGGGCCCCCTGGGCGGTTCTGATAACGAGTAATCGTTAATCCGCAAATAACGTA
AAAACCCGCTTCGGCGGGTTTTTTTATGGGGGGAGTTTAGGGAAAGAGCATTTGTCAGAATATTTAAGGG
CGCCTGTCACTTTGCTTGATATATGAGAATTATTTAACCTTATAAATGAGAAAAAAGCAACGCACTTTAA
ATAAGATACGTTGCTTTTTCGATTGATGAACACCTATAATTAAACTATTCATCTATTATTTATGATTTTT
TGTATATACAATATTTCTAGTTTGTTAAAGAGAATTAAGAAAATAAATCTCGAAAATAATAAAGGGAAAA
TCAGTTTTTGATATCAAAATTATACATGTCAACGATAATACAAAATATAATACAAACTATAAGATGTTAT
CAGTATTTATTATCATTTAGAATAAATTTTGTGTCGCCCTTAATTGTGAGCGGATAACAATTACGAGCTT
CATGCACAGTGGCGTTGACTCAATATTGGCCATTAGCCATATTATTCATTGGTTATATAGCATAAATCAA
TATTGGCTATTGGCCATTGCATACGTTGTATCTATATCATAATATGTACATTTATATTGGCTCATGTCCA
ATATGACCGCCATGTTGGCATTGATTATTGACTAGTTATTAATAGTAATCAATTACGGGGTCATTAGTTC
ATAGCCCATATATGGAGTTCCGCGTTACATAACTTACGGTAAATGGCCCGCCTGGCTGACCGCCCAACGA
CCCCCGCCCATTGACGTCAATAATGACGTATGTTCCCATAGTAACGCCAATAGGGACTTTCCATTGACGT
CAATGGGTGGAGTATTTACGGTAAACTGCCCACTTGGCAGTACATCAAGTGTATCATATGCCAAGTACGC
CCCCTATTGACGTCAATGACGGTAAATGGCCCGCCTGGCATTATGCCCAGTACATGACCTTATGGGACTT
TCCTACTTGGCAGTACATCTACGTATTAGTCATCGCTATTACCATGGTGATGCGGTTTTGGCAGTACATC
AATGGGCGTGGATAGCGGTTTGACTCACGGGGATTTCCAAGTCTCCACCCCATTGACGTCAATGGGAGTT
TGTTTTGGCACCAAAATCAACGGGACTTTCCAAAATGTCGTAACAACTCCGCCCCATTGACGCAAATGGG
CGGTAGGCGTGTACGGTGGGAGGTCTATATAAGCAGAGCTCGTTTAGTGAACCGTCAGATCGCCTGGAGA
CGCCATCCACGCTGTTTTGACCTCCATAGAAGACACCGGGACCGATCCAGCCTCCGCGGCCGGGAACGGT
GCATTGGAACGCGGATTCCCCGTGCCAAGAGTGACGTAAGTACCGCCTATAGAGTCTATAGGCCCACCCC
CTTGGCTTCGTTAGAACGCGGCTACAATTAATACATAACCTTATGTATCATACACATACGATTTAGGTGA
CACTATAGAATAACATCCACTTTGCCTTTCTCTCCACAGGTGTCCACTCCCAGGTCCAACTGCACCTCGG
TTCTATCGAAAACGCGCCTGCTAGCGCCACCATGAAGACCATCATTGCCCTGAGCTACATCTTCTGCCTG
GTGTTCGCTGCGGCCGCCAGATTCACCCTGTTCAACAAGAAGGGCTTCATCTACGGCAAGACCGGCCAGC
CTGACAAGATCTACGTGGAACTGCACCAGAACAGCCCCGTGCTGATCTGCATGGACTTCAAGCTGAGCAA
GAAAGAAATCGTGGACCCCACCTACCTGTGGATCGGCCCCAATGAGAAAACCCTGACCGGCAACAACCGG
ATCAACATCACAGAGACAGGCCAGCTGATGGTCAAGGACTTCCTGGAACCTCTGAGCGGCCTGTACACAT
GCACCCTGAGCTACAAGACCGTGAAGGCCGAGACACAAGAGGAAAAGACCGTCAAGAAACGCTACGACTT
CATGGTGTTCGCCTACAGAGAGCCCGACTACAGCTATCAGATGGCCGTGCGGTTCACCACCAGAAGCTGC
ATCGGCAGATACAACGACGTGTTCTTCCGGGTGCTGAAGAAGATCCTGGACAGCCTGATCAGCGACCTGA
GCTGTCACGTGATCGAGCCCAGCTACAAGTGCCACAGCGTGGAAATCCCTGAGCACGGACTGATCCACGA
GCTGTTTATCGCCTTCCAAGTGAACCCCTTCGCTCCTGGATGGAAGGGCGCCTGTAATGGCTCTGTGGAT
TGCGAGGACACCACCAACCACAACATCCTGCAGGCCAGAGACAGAATCGAGGACTTCTTTAGAAGCCAGG
CCTACATCTTCTACCACAACTTTAACAAGACCCTGCCTGCCATGCACTTCGTGGACCATTCTCTGCAGGT
CGTGCGGCTGGATAGCTGCAGACCTGGCTTCGGCAAGAACGAGAGACTGCACAGCAATTGCGCCAGCTGC
TGTGTCGTGTGTAGCCCTGCCACATTCAGCCCCGATGTGAATGTGACCTGCCAGACCTGTGTGTCCGTGC
TGACATACGGCGCCAAGAGCTGTCCTCAGACCAGCAACAAGAACCAGCAGTACGAGGATGGCGCGCCGGA
AGATCAAGTTGATCCAAGATTGATTGATGGCAAGGGCGGATCTCTGGAGGTGCTGTTCCAGGGACCAGGC
GGAAGCGGCAATCCCGGCGGCGATCTGGCCCCCCAGATGCTGCGCGAGCTGCAGGAGACCAATGCCGCCC
TGCAGGACGTGCGCGAGCTGCTGCGCCACCGCGTGAAGGAGATCACCTTCCTGAAGAACACCGTGATGGA
GTGCGACGCCTGCGGTATGCAGCCCTCTAGAGGCTCCGGCTCCATCATCCCAGTTGAGGAGGAGAACCCG
GACTTCTGGAACCGCGAGGCAGCCGAGGCCCTGGGTGCCGCCAAGAAGCTGCAGCCTGCACAGACAGCCG
CCAAGAACCTCATCATCTTCCTGGGCGATGGGATGGGGGTGTCTACGGTGACAGCTGCCAGGATCCTAAA
AGGGCAGAAGAAGGACAAACTGGGGCCTGAGATACCCCTGGCCATGGACCGCTTCCCATATGTGGCTCTG
TCCAAGACATACAATGTAGACAAACATGTGCCAGACAGTGGAGCCACAGCCACGGCCTACCTGTGCGGGG
TCAAGGGCAACTTCCAGACCATTGGCTTGAGTGCAGCCGCCCGCTTTAACCAGTGCAACACGACACGCGG
CAACGAGGTCATCTCCGTGATGAATCGGGCCAAGAAAGCAGGGAAGTCAGTGGGAGTGGTAACCACCACA
CGAGTGCAGCACGCCTCGCCAGCCGGCACCTACGCCCACACGGTGAACCGCAACTGGTACTCGGACGCCG
ACGTGCCTGCCTCGGCCCGCCAGGAGGGGTGCCAGGACATCGCTACGCAGCTCATCTCCAACATGGACAT
TGACGTGATCCTAGGTGGAGGCCGAAAGTACATGTTTCGCATGGGAACCCCAGACCCTGAGTACCCAGAT
GACTACAGCCAAGGTGGGACCAGGCTGGACGGGAAGAATCTGGTGCAGGAATGGCTGGCGAAGCGCCAGG
GTGCCCGGTATGTGTGGAACCGCACTGAGCTCATGCAGGCTTCCCTGGACCCGTCTGTGACCCATCTCAT
GGGTCTCTTTGAGCCTGGAGACATGAAATACGAGATCCACCGAGACTCCACACTGGACCCCTCCCTGATG
GAGATGACAGAGGCTGCCCTGCGCCTGCTGAGCAGGAACCCCCGCGGCTTCTTCCTCTTCGTGGAGGGTG
GTCGCATCGACCATGGTCATCATGAAAGCAGGGCTTACCGGGCACTGACTGAGACGATCATGTTCGACGA
CGCCATTGAGAGGGCGGGCCAGCTCACCAGCGAGGAGGACACGCTGAGCCTCGTCACTGCCGACCACTCC
CACGTCTTCTCCTTCGGAGGCTACCCCCTGCGAGGGAGCTCCATCTTCGGGCTGGCCCCTGGCAAGGCCC
GGGACAGGAAGGCCTACACGGTCCTCCTATACGGAAACGGTCCAGGCTATGTGCTCAAGGACGGCGCCCG
GCCGGATGTTACCGAGAGCGAGAGCGGGAGCCCCGAGTATCGGCAGCAGTCAGCAGTGCCCCTGGACGAA
GAGACCCACGCAGGCGAGGACGTGGCGGTGTTCGCGCGCGGCCCGCAGGCGCACCTGGTTCACGGCGTGC
AGGAGCAGACCTTCATAGCGCACGTCATGGCCTTCGCCGCCTGCCTGGAGCCCTACACCGCCTGCGACCT
GGCGCCCCCCGCCGGCACCACCGACGCCGCGCACCCGGGTGGCGGAGGACTGAACGACATCTTCGAGGCT
CAGAAAATCGAATGGCACGAACATCACCATCACCATCACCATCACCATTAAGGCCGGCCTGTAGTCACTG
GCACAACGCGTTACCCGGTAAGCCAATCGGGTATACACGGTCGTCATACTGCAGACAGGGTTCTTCTACT
TTGCAAGATAGTCTTGAGTAGTAAAATAAATAGATAGAGAAAATCAGCCTCGACTGTGCCTTCTAGTTGC
CAGCCATCTGTTGTTTGCCCCTCCCCCGTGCCTTCCTTGACCCTGGAAGGTGCCACTCCCACTGTCCTTT
CCTAATAAAATGAGGAAATTGCATCACAACACTCAACCCTATCTCGGTCTATTCTTTTGATTTATAAGGG
ATTTTGCCGATTTCGGCCTATTGGTTAAAAAATGAGCTGATTTAACAAAAATTTAACGCGAATTAATTCT
GTGGAATGTGTGTCAGTTAGGGTGTGGAAAGTCCCCAGGCTCCCCAGCAGGCAGAAGTATGCAAAGCATG
CATCTCAATTAGTCAGCAACCAGGTGTGGAAAGTCCCCAGGCTCCCCAGCAGGCAGAAGTATGCAAAGCA
TGCATCTCAATTAGTCAGCAACCATAGTCCCGCCCCTAACTCCGCCCATCCCGCCCCTAACTCCGCCCAG
TTCCGCCCATTCTCCGCCCCATGGCTGACTAATTTTTTTTATTTATGCAGAGGCCGAGGCCGCCTCTGCC
TCTGAGCTATTCCAGAAGTAGTGAGGAGGCTTTTTTGGAGGCCTAGGCTTTTGCAAAAAGCTCCCGGGAG
CTTGTATATCCATTTTCGGATCTGATCAGCACGTGTTGACAATTAATCATCGGCATAGTATATCGGCATA
GTATAATACGACAAGGTGAGGAACTAAACCATGACCGAGTACAAGCCCACGGTGCGCCTCGCCACCCGCG
ACGACGTCCCCAGGGCCGTACGCACCCTCGCCGCCGCGTTCGCCGACTACCCCGCCACGCGCCACACCGT
CGATCCGGACCGCCACATCGAGCGGGTCACCGAGCTGCAAGAACTCTTCCTCACGCGCGTCGGGCTCGAC
ATCGGCAAGGTGTGGGTCGCGGACGACGGCGCCGCGGTGGCGGTCTGGACCACGCCGGAGAGCGTCGAAG
CGGGGGCGGTGTTCGCCGAGATCGGCCCGCGCATGGCCGAGTTGAGCGGTTCCCGGCTGGCCGCGCAGCA
ACAGATGGAAGGCCTCCTGGCGCCGCACCGGCCCAAGGAGCCCGCGTGGTTCCTGGCCACCGTCGGCGTC
TCGCCCGACCACCAGGGCAAGGGTCTGGGCAGCGCCGTCGTGCTCCCCGGAGTGGAGGCGGCCGAGCGCG
CCGGGGTGCCCGCCTTCCTGGAGACATCCGCGCCCCGCAACCTCCCCTTCTACGAGCGGCTCGGCTTCAC
CGTCACCGCCGACGTCGAGGTGCCCGAAGGACCGCGCACCTGGTGCATGACCCGCAAGCCCGGTGCCTGA
CACGTGCTACGAGATTTCGATTCCACCGCCGCCTTCTATGAAAGGTTGGGCTTCGGAATCGTTTTCCGGG
ACGCCGGCTGGATGATCCTCCAGCGCGGGGATCTCATGCTGGAGTTCTTCGCCCACCCCAACTTGTTTAT
TGCAGCTTATAATGGTTACAAATAAAGCAATAGCATCACAAATTTCACAAATAAAGCATTTTTTTCACTG
CATTCTAGTTGTGGTTTGTCCAAACTCATCAATGTATCTTATCATGTCTGTATACCGTCGACCTCTAGCT
AGAGCTTGGCGTAATCATGGTCATTACCAATGCTTAATCAGTGAGGCACCTATCTCAGCGATCTGTCTAT
TTCGTTCATCCATAGTTGCCTGACTCCCCGTCGTGTAGATAACTACGATACGGGAGGGCTTACCATCTGG
CCCCAGCGCTGCGATGATACCGCGAGAACCACGCTCACCGGCTCCGGATTTATCAGCAATAAACCAGCCA
GCCGGAAGGGCCGAGCGCAGAAGTGGTCCTGCAACTTTATCCGCCTCCATCCAGTCTATTAATTGTTGCC
GGGAAGCTAGAGTAAGTAGTTCGCCAGTTAATAGTTTGCGCAACGTTGTTGCCATCGCTACAGGCATCGT
GGTGTCACGCTCGTCGTTTGGTATGGCTTCATTCAGCTCCGGTTCCCAACGATCAAGGCGAGTTACATGA
TCCCCCATGTTGTGCAAAAAAGCGGTTAGCTCCTTCGGTCCTCCGATCGTTGTCAGAAGTAAGTTGGCCG
CAGTGTTATCACTCATGGTTATGGCAGCACTGCATAATTCTCTTACTGTCATGCCATCCGTAAGATGCTT
TTCTGTGACTGGTGAGTACTCAACCAAGTCATTCTGAGAATAGTGTATGCGGCGACCGAGTTGCTCTTGC
CCGGCGTCAATACGGGATAATACCGCGCCACATAGCAGAACTTTAAAAGTGCTCATCATTGGAAAACGTT
CTTCGGGGCGAAAACTCTCAAGGATCTTACCGCTGTTGAGATCCAGTTCGATGTAACCCACTCGTGCACC
CAACTGATCTTCAGCATCTTTTACTTTCACCAGCGTTTCTGGGTGAGCAAAAACAGGAAGGCAAAATGCC
GCAAAAAAGGGAATAAGGGCGACACGGAAATGTTGAATACTCATATTCTTCCTT
