>Addgene plasmid #157318 | pD649-HAsp-ZPBP2-COMP5AP-AviTag-9xHis | depositor partial sequence | sequence record 303746 | insert (secreted protein)
AGATTCACCCTGTTCAACAAGAAGGGCTTCATCTACGGCAAGACCGGCCAGCCTGACAAGATCTACGTGG
AACTGCACCAGAACAGCCCCGTGCTGATCTGCATGGACTTCAAGCTGAGCAAGAAAGAAATCGTGGACCC
CACCTACCTGTGGATCGGCCCCAATGAGAAAACCCTGACCGGCAACAACCGGATCAACATCACAGAGACA
GGCCAGCTGATGGTCAAGGACTTCCTGGAACCTCTGAGCGGCCTGTACACATGCACCCTGAGCTACAAGA
CCGTGAAGGCCGAGACACAAGAGGAAAAGACCGTCAAGAAACGCTACGACTTCATGGTGTTCGCCTACAG
AGAGCCCGACTACAGCTATCAGATGGCCGTGCGGTTCACCACCAGAAGCTGCATCGGCAGATACAACGAC
GTGTTCTTCCGGGTGCTGAAGAAGATCCTGGACAGCCTGATCAGCGACCTGAGCTGTCACGTGATCGAGC
CCAGCTACAAGTGCCACAGCGTGGAAATCCCTGAGCACGGACTGATCCACGAGCTGTTTATCGCCTTCCA
AGTGAACCCCTTCGCTCCTGGATGGAAGGGCGCCTGTAATGGCTCTGTGGATTGCGAGGACACCACCAAC
CACAACATCCTGCAGGCCAGAGACAGAATCGAGGACTTCTTTAGAAGCCAGGCCTACATCTTCTACCACA
ACTTTAACAAGACCCTGCCTGCCATGCACTTCGTGGACCATTCTCTGCAGGTCGTGCGGCTGGATAGCTG
CAGACCTGGCTTCGGCAAGAACGAGAGACTGCACAGCAATTGCGCCAGCTGCTGTGTCGTGTGTAGCCCT
GCCACATTCAGCCCCGATGTGAATGTGACCTGCCAGACCTGTGTGTCCGTGCTGACATACGGCGCCAAGA
GCTGTCCTCAGACCAGCAACAAGAACCAGCAGTACGAGGAT
